Addgene plasmid #136169: pCDNA4.TO-ORF4-2xCSTREP
Purpose: Expresses C-terminally strep tagged Kaposi's Sarcoma Associated Herpesvirus (KSHV) ORF4
Depositing lab: Britt Glaunsinger. Depositing organization: University of California, Berkeley. Publication: Global mapping of herpesvirus-host protein complexes reveals a transcription strategy for late genes. Davis ZH, Verschueren E, Jang GM, Kleffman K, Johnson JR, Park J, Von Dollen J, Maher MC, Johnson T, Newton W, Jager S, Shales M, Horner J, Hernandez RD, Krogan NJ, Glaunsinger BA. Mol Cell. 2015 Jan 22;57(2):349-60. doi: 10.1016/j.molcel.2014.11.026. Epub 2014 Dec 24. PubMed 25544563.
Backbone
  Vector backbone: pCDNA4.TO
  Backbone manufacturer: Invitrogen
  Vector type: Mammalian Expression
  Selectable markers: Zeocin
Growth in bacteria
  Bacterial resistance: Ampicillin, 100 μg/mL
  Growth temperature: 37°C
  Growth strain: DH5alpha
  Copy number: High Copy
Gene/Insert
  Gene/Insert name: ORF4
  Species: Kaposi's sarcoma-associated herpesvirus (KSHV)
  Promoter: CMV
  Cloning method: Restriction Enzyme; 5′ cloning site Unknown (unknown if destroyed)
  Sequencing primers: 5′ CGCAAATGGGCGGTAGGCGTG; 3′ TAGAAGGCACAGTCGAGGCT
Resource information
  A portion of this plasmid was derived from a plasmid made by: cDNA of reactivated TREx BCBL-1-RTA cells
Terms and licenses: Academic/Nonprofit Terms; Industry Terms: Not Available to Industry
How to cite: pCDNA4.TO-ORF4-2xCSTREP was a gift from Britt Glaunsinger (Addgene plasmid # 136169 ; http://n2t.net/addgene:136169 ; RRID:Addgene_136169)
