[The description below was written by a language model from this plasmid's Addgene catalogue record and pLannotate feature annotations shown in this document.]
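Description:
pCDNA4.TO-ORF4-2xCSTREP is a mammalian expression plasmid of about 6.8 kb built on the Invitrogen pcDNA4/TO backbone, carrying ORF4 of Kaposi's sarcoma-associated herpesvirus (KSHV) with a C-terminal tandem Strep tag. It is propagated in E. coli through a high-copy ColE1/pUC-type origin and selected with ampicillin via the bla gene. An f1 origin is also present. For selection in mammalian cells, an SV40 early promoter drives the Sh ble gene, which confers Zeocin resistance and is terminated by an SV40 polyadenylation signal. The adjacent EM7 bacterial promoter allows the same marker to be expressed in bacteria.

The ORF4 coding sequence was cloned from cDNA of reactivated TREx BCBL-1-RTA cells. It sits downstream of the CMV immediate-early enhancer and promoter and is followed by the bovine growth hormone polyadenylation signal. Two short annotations labelled as tet operator-containing promoter fragments lie immediately after the CMV promoter. These correspond to the tandem tet operator sites of the TO backbone: expression is repressed in cells that supply the Tet repressor and is induced with tetracycline or doxycycline, while it is constitutive in cells lacking the repressor. ORF4 is annotated as a complement-control protein that accelerates decay of C3 convertases, acts as a cofactor for factor I cleavage of C3b and C4b, and binds heparin. The Strep tag is not annotated separately in the feature table, though an unannotated interval lies between the ORF4 annotation and the polyadenylation signal, where the plasmid name and stated purpose would place it. The tag allows affinity purification on Strep-Tactin resins, consistent with the associated study mapping herpesvirus-host protein complexes.
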