Features (pLannotate 1.2.2; 22 found; start..end, strand, type, name):
     28..80      -  misc_feature   bom (fragment): basis of mobility region from pBR322
    235..614     +  enhancer       CMV enhancer: human cytomegalovirus immediate early enhancer
    615..818     +  promoter       CMV promoter: human cytomegalovirus (CMV) immediate early promoter
    820..839     +  promoter       PLtetO-1 promoter (fragment): modified phage lambda PL promoter with tet operator sites (Lutz and Bujard, 1997)
    841..860     +  promoter       PLtetO-1 promoter (fragment): modified phage lambda PL promoter with tet operator sites (Lutz and Bujard, 1997)
    868..901     +  promoter       TRE3GV promoter (fragment): 3rd-generation Tet-responsive promoter that can be activated by binding of Tet-On® 3G, optimized for retroviral and lentiviral vectors
   1025..2674    +  CDS            ORF4: ORF4_HHV8P - Protein inferred from homology: Swiss-Prot protein existence level 3. Inhibits the complement component of the host innate immune response. Regulates host C3 convertases, accelerating their decay, and acts as a cofactor for factor I degradation of C4b and C3b. Binds also heparin, and therefore may play two distinct roles when incorporated in virion membranes: immune evasion and host cell binding. From Human herpesvirus 8 type P (isolate GK18) (HHV-8) (Kaposi's sarcoma-associated herpesvirus).
   2820..3044    +  polyA_signal   bGH poly(A) signal: bovine growth hormone polyadenylation signal
   3048..3069    +  promoter       SV40 promoter (fragment): SV40 enhancer and early promoter
   3090..3518    +  rep_origin     f1 ori (sequence partly withheld): f1 bacteriophage origin of replication; arrow indicates direction of (+) strand synthesis
   3532..3861    +  promoter       SV40 promoter: SV40 enhancer and early promoter
   3909..3956    +  promoter       EM7 promoter: synthetic bacterial promoter&nbsp
   3975..4349    +  CDS            BleoR: antibiotic-binding protein; Sh ble from Streptoalloteichus hindustanus; confers resistance to bleomycin, phleomycin, and Zeocin™
   4359..4484    +  CDS            ble (fragment): BLE_KLEPN - Experimental evidence at protein level: Swiss-Prot protein existence level 1. Binding protein with a strong affinity to the bleomycin family of antibiotics. Binds to CL990; an antimitotic-antibiotic compound. From Klebsiella pneumoniae.
   4479..4600    +  polyA_signal   SV40 poly(A) signal: SV40 polyadenylation signal
   4673..4689    -  protein_bind   lac operator: The lac repressor binds to the lac operator to inhibit transcription in E. coli. This inhibition can be relieved by adding lactose or isopropyl-β-D-thiogalactopyranoside (IPTG). lac repressor encoded by lacI
   4697..4727    -  promoter       lac promoter: promoter for the E. coli lac operon
   4742..4763    -  protein_bind   CAP binding site: CAP binding activates transcription in the presence of cAMP. E. coli catabolite activator protein
   4776..4868    -  CDS            lacI (fragment): lac repressor; lacI; The lac repressor binds to the lac operator to inhibit transcription in E. coli. This inhibition can be relieved by adding lactose or isopropyl-β-D-thiogalactopyranoside (IPTG).
   5051..5639    -  rep_origin     ori: high-copy-number ColE1/pMB1/pBR322/pUC origin of replication
   5810..6670    -  CDS            AmpR: β-lactamase; bla; confers resistance to ampicillin, carbenicillin, and related antibiotics
   6671..6775    -  promoter       AmpR promoter: bla
>Addgene plasmid #136169 | pCDNA4.TO-ORF4-2xCSTREP | addgene full sequence | sequence record 267411 | Addgene NGS Result
GACGGATCGGGAGATCTCCCGATCCCCTATGGTGCACTCTCAGTACAATCTGCTCTGATGCCGCATAGTT
AAGCCAGTATCTGCTCCCTGCTTGTGTGTTGGAGGTCGCTGAGTAGTGCGCGAGCAAAATTTAAGCTACA
ACAAGGCAAGGCTTGACCGACAATTGCATGAAGAATCTGCTTAGGGTTAGGCGTTTTGCGCTGCTTCGCG
ATGTACGGGCCAGATATACGCGTTGACATTGATTATTGACTAGTTATTAATAGTAATCAATTACGGGGTC
ATTAGTTCATAGCCCATATATGGAGTTCCGCGTTACATAACTTACGGTAAATGGCCCGCCTGGCTGACCG
CCCAACGACCCCCGCCCATTGACGTCAATAATGACGTATGTTCCCATAGTAACGCCAATAGGGACTTTCC
ATTGACGTCAATGGGTGGAGTATTTACGGTAAACTGCCCACTTGGCAGTACATCAAGTGTATCATATGCC
AAGTACGCCCCCTATTGACGTCAATGACGGTAAATGGCCCGCCTGGCATTATGCCCAGTACATGACCTTA
TGGGACTTTCCTACTTGGCAGTACATCTACGTATTAGTCATCGCTATTACCATGGTGATGCGGTTTTGGC
AGTACATCAATGGGCGTGGATAGCGGTTTGACTCACGGGGATTTCCAAGTCTCCACCCCATTGACGTCAA
TGGGAGTTTGTTTTGGCACCAAAATCAACGGGACTTTCCAAAATGTCGTAACAACTCCGCCCCATTGACG
CAAATGGGCGGTAGGCGTGTACGGTGGGAGGTCTATATAAGCAGAGCTCTCCCTATCAGTGATAGAGATC
TCCCTATCAGTGATAGAGATCGTCGACGAGCTCGTTTAGTGAACCGTCAGATCGCCTGGAGACGCCATCC
ACGCTGTTTTGACCTCCATAGAAGACACCGGGACCGATCCAGCCTCCGGACTCTAGCGTTTAAACTTAAG
CTTGGTACCGAGCTCGGATCCACTAGTCCAGTGTGGTGGAATTCATGGCCTTTTTAAGACAAACACTGTG
GATTTTATGGACATTTACCATGGTCATTGGCCAGGACAATGAAAAGTGTTCCCAAAAAACCTTAATTGGA
TATAGACTTAAAATGTCTCGTGACGGTGACATTGCAGTTGGAGAAACAGTGGAATTACGTTGTAGATCTG
GATACACTACTTATGCCCGCAATATAACAGCAACATGTTTACAAGGTGGGACGTGGTCTGAACCAACGGC
AACATGTAACAAAAAGTCCTGTCCAAACCCAGGTGAAATACAAAATGGAAAGGTTATATTTCATGGTGGA
CAAGATGCCTTAAAATATGGGGCAAACATTTCATATGTTTGTAATGAAGGATATTTTTTGGTTGGTCGAG
AATACGTGCGATATTGTATGATTGGAGCATCTGGCCAAATGGCGTGGTCATCTTCTCCTCCTTTTTGTGA
AAAAGAAAAGTGTCACAGACCGAAAATCGAAAATGGAGATTTTAAGCCTGATAAAGATTATTATGAGTAT
AATGATGCAGTTCATTTTGAATGTAATGAAGGATATACTCTAGTTGGACCACATTCCATTGCATGTGCAG
TTAATAACACGTGGACATCTAACATGCCAACCTGTGAACTCGCAGGCTGTAAATTTCCATCGGTGACTCA
TGGTTATCCAATCCAAGGTTTTTCTCTTACTTATAAACATAAGCAAAGTGTTACTTTTGCATGCAATGAT
GGATTTGTTCTCAGAGGATCCCCCACAATTACGTGTAACGTTACTGAATGGGACCCACCACTTCCTAAGT
GTGTTTTGGAAGATATAGATGATCCAAACAATTCAAATCCTGGACGTTTGCATCCAACACCCAATGAAAA
ACCAAATGGTAATGTCTTTCAACGCTCAAACTATACAGAACCTCCAACAAAGCCTGAAGACACCCATACA
GCAGCTACTTGTGATACCAACTGTGAACAGCCACCTAAAATCCTGCCAACATCCGAAGGTTTTAATGAGA
CTACCACATCTAATACAATTACAAAACAATTAGAGGATGAGAAAACTACATCCCAGCCAAATACACATAT
TACATCTGCCTTAACATCCATGAAAGCGAAAGGTAACTTTACCAACAAGACCAATAACTCTACTGATCTA
CATATAGCATCTACACCCACTTCCCAAGATGATGCTACGCCTTCAATACCTAGTGTACAGACACCCAATT
ATAATACTAACGCACCGACACGTACACTAACGTCTCTCCATATTGAAGAAGGCCCATCCAATTCTACTAC
TTCAGAAAAGGCCACTGCCTCTACTCTCTCACACAACTCACACAAAAATGACACCGGAGGCATATACACA
ACATTAAACAAAACAACACAGTTGCCATCCACTAATAAACCTACAAACAGTCAAGCCAAGAGTTCCACTA
AGCCACGCGTTGAGACACACAATAAAACAACCAGTAATCCTGCCATTTCTTTAACAGATTCTGCAGATGT
GCCTCAGAGACCGCGAGAACCAACACTCCCTCCCATTTTCAGGCCACCGGCGTCTAAAAATCGCTATCTG
GAAAAGCAACTAGTTATTGGACTACTAACCGCTGTCGCCCTAACGTGTGGACTGATTACCTTATTTCACT
ATCTGTTCTTTCGTTCGGGGCGGCCGCTCGAGGGAGGCGGTGGATGGAGCCACCCCCAGTTCGAGAAGGG
CGGCGGCAGCGGCGGCGGCAGCGGCGGCGGCAGCTGGAGCCACCCCCAGTTCGAGAAGGGGCCCGTTTAA
ACCCGCTGATCAGCCTCGACTGTGCCTTCTAGTTGCCAGCCATCTGTTGTTTGCCCCTCCCCCGTGCCTT
CCTTGACCCTGGAAGGTGCCACTCCCACTGTCCTTTCCTAATAAAATGAGGAAATTGCATCGCATTGTCT
GAGTAGGTGTCATTCTATTCTGGGGGGTGGGGTGGGGCAGGACAGCAAGGGGGAGGATTGGGAAGACAAT
AGCAGGCATGCTGGGGATGCGGTGGGCTCTATGGCTTCTGAGGCGGAAAGAACCAGCTGGGGCTCTAGGG
GGTATCCCC
[124 nt withheld, positions 3090-3213]
C
[91 nt withheld, positions 3215-3305]
A
[49 nt withheld, positions 3307-3355]
CCTTTGACGTTGGAGTCCACGTTCTTT
[37 nt withheld, positions 3383-3419]
ACCCTATCTCGGTCTATTCTTTTGATTTATAAGGGATTTTGCCGATTTCGGCCTATTGGTTAAAAAATGA
GCTGATTTAACAAAAATTTAACGCGAATTAATTCTGTGGAATGTGTGTCAGTTAGGGTGTGGAAAGTCCC
CAGGCTCCCCAGCAGGCAGAAGTATGCAAAGCATGCATCTCAATTAGTCAGCAACCAGGTGTGGAAAGTC
CCCAGGCTCCCCAGCAGGCAGAAGTATGCAAAGCATGCATCTCAATTAGTCAGCAACCATAGTCCCGCCC
CTAACTCCGCCCATCCCGCCCCTAACTCCGCCCAGTTCCGCCCATTCTCCGCCCCATGGCTGACTAATTT
TTTTTATTTATGCAGAGGCCGAGGCCGCCTCTGCCTCTGAGCTATTCCAGAAGTAGTGAGGAGGCTTTTT
TGGAGGCCTAGGCTTTTGCAAAAAGCTCCCGGGAGCTTGTATATCCATTTTCGGATCTGATCAGCACGTG
TTGACAATTAATCATCGGCATAGTATATCGGCATAGTATAATACGACAAGGTGAGGAACTAAACCATGGC
CAAGTTGACCAGTGCCGTTCCGGTGCTCACCGCGCGCGACGTCGCCGGAGCGGTCGAGTTCTGGACCGAC
CGGCTCGGGTTCTCCCGGGACTTCGTGGAGGACGACTTCGCCGGTGTGGTCCGGGACGACGTGACCCTGT
TCATCAGCGCGGTCCAGGACCAGGTGGTGCCGGACAACACCCTGGCCTGGGTGTGGGTGCGCGGCCTGGA
CGAGCTGTACGCCGAGTGGTCGGAGGTCGTGTCCACGAACTTCCGGGACGCCTCCGGGCCGGCCATGACC
GAGATCGGCGAGCAGCCGTGGGGGCGGGAGTTCGCCCTGCGCGACCCGGCCGGCAACTGCGTGCACTTCG
TGGCCGAGGAGCAGGACTGACACGTGCTACGAGATTTCGATTCCACCGCCGCCTTCTATGAAAGGTTGGG
CTTCGGAATCGTTTTCCGGGACGCCGGCTGGATGATCCTCCAGCGCGGGGATCTCATGCTGGAGTTCTTC
GCCCACCCCAACTTGTTTATTGCAGCTTATAATGGTTACAAATAAAGCAATAGCATCACAAATTTCACAA
ATAAAGCATTTTTTTCACTGCATTCTAGTTGTGGTTTGTCCAAACTCATCAATGTATCTTATCATGTCTG
TATACCGTCGACCTCTAGCTAGAGCTTGGCGTAATCATGGTCATAGCTGTTTCCTGTGTGAAATTGTTAT
CCGCTCACAATTCCACACAACATACGAGCCGGAAGCATAAAGTGTAAAGCCTGGGGTGCCTAATGAGTGA
GCTAACTCACATTAATTGCGTTGCGCTCACTGCCCGCTTTCCAGTCGGGAAACCTGTCGTGCCAGCTGCA
TTAATGAATCGGCCAACGCGCGGGGAGAGGCGGTTTGCGTATTGGGCGCTCTTCCGCTTCCTCGCTCACT
GACTCGCTGCGCTCGGTCGTTCGGCTGCGGCGAGCGGTATCAGCTCACTCAAAGGCGGTAATACGGTTAT
CCACAGAATCAGGGGATAACGCAGGAAAGAACATGTGAGCAAAAGGCCAGCAAAAGGCCAGGAACCGTAA
AAAGGCCGCGTTGCTGGCGTTTTTCCATAGGCTCCGCCCCCCTGACGAGCATCACAAAAATCGACGCTCA
AGTCAGAGGTGGCGAAACCCGACAGGACTATAAAGATACCAGGCGTTTCCCCCTGGAAGCTCCCTCGTGC
GCTCTCCTGTTCCGACCCTGCCGCTTACCGGATACCTGTCCGCCTTTCTCCCTTCGGGAAGCGTGGCGCT
TTCTCATAGCTCACGCTGTAGGTATCTCAGTTCGGTGTAGGTCGTTCGCTCCAAGCTGGGCTGTGTGCAC
GAACCCCCCGTTCAGCCCGACCGCTGCGCCTTATCCGGTAACTATCGTCTTGAGTCCAACCCGGTAAGAC
ACGACTTATCGCCACTGGCAGCAGCCACTGGTAACAGGATTAGCAGAGCGAGGTATGTAGGCGGTGCTAC
AGAGTTCTTGAAGTGGTGGCCTAACTACGGCTACACTAGAAGAACAGTATTTGGTATCTGCGCTCTGCTG
AAGCCAGTTACCTTCGGAAAAAGAGTTGGTAGCTCTTGATCCGGCAAACAAACCACCGCTGGTAGCGGTG
GTTTTTTTGTTTGCAAGCAGCAGATTACGCGCAGAAAAAAAGGATCTCAAGAAGATCCTTTGATCTTTTC
TACGGGGTCTGACGCTCAGTGGAACGAAAACTCACGTTAAGGGATTTTGGTCATGAGATTATCAAAAAGG
ATCTTCACCTAGATCCTTTTAAATTAAAAATGAAGTTTTAAATCAATCTAAAGTATATATGAGTAAACTT
GGTCTGACAGTTACCAATGCTTAATCAGTGAGGCACCTATCTCAGCGATCTGTCTATTTCGTTCATCCAT
AGTTGCCTGACTCCCCGTCGTGTAGATAACTACGATACGGGAGGGCTTACCATCTGGCCCCAGTGCTGCA
ATGATACCGCGAGACCCACGCTCACCGGCTCCAGATTTATCAGCAATAAACCAGCCAGCCGGAAGGGCCG
AGCGCAGAAGTGGTCCTGCAACTTTATCCGCCTCCATCCAGTCTATTAATTGTTGCCGGGAAGCTAGAGT
AAGTAGTTCGCCAGTTAATAGTTTGCGCAACGTTGTTGCCATTGCTACAGGCATCGTGGTGTCACGCTCG
TCGTTTGGTATGGCTTCATTCAGCTCCGGTTCCCAACGATCAAGGCGAGTTACATGATCCCCCATGTTGT
GCAAAAAAGCGGTTAGCTCCTTCGGTCCTCCGATCGTTGTCAGAAGTAAGTTGGCCGCAGTGTTATCACT
CATGGTTATGGCAGCACTGCATAATTCTCTTACTGTCATGCCATCCGTAAGATGCTTTTCTGTGACTGGT
GAGTACTCAACCAAGTCATTCTGAGAATAGTGTATGCGGCGACCGAGTTGCTCTTGCCCGGCGTCAATAC
GGGATAATACCGCGCCACATAGCAGAACTTTAAAAGTGCTCATCATTGGAAAACGTTCTTCGGGGCGAAA
ACTCTCAAGGATCTTACCGCTGTTGAGATCCAGTTCGATGTAACCCACTCGTGCACCCAACTGATCTTCA
GCATCTTTTACTTTCACCAGCGTTTCTGGGTGAGCAAAAACAGGAAGGCAAAATGCCGCAAAAAAGGGAA
TAAGGGCGACACGGAAATGTTGAATACTCATACTCTTCCTTTTTCAATATTATTGAAGCATTTATCAGGG
TTATTGTCTCATGAGCGGATACATATTTGAATGTATTTAGAAAAATAAACAAATAGGGGTTCCGCGCACA
TTTCCCCGAAAAGTGCCACCTGACGTC
